Addgene plasmid #210989: pNLF1-C_SEC23B:1-767
Purpose: Mammalian expression of full-length human SEC23B. C-terminal NanoLuc luciferase tag.
Depositing lab: Cheryl Arrowsmith. Depositing organization: University of Toronto. Publication: A Target Class Ligandability Evaluation of WD40 Repeat-Containing Proteins. Ackloo S, Li F, Szewczyk M, Seitova A, Loppnau P, Zeng H, Xu J, Ahmad S, Arnautova YA, Baghaie AJ, Beldar S, Bolotokova A, Centrella PA, Chau I, Clark MA, Cuozzo JW, Dehghani-Tafti S, Disch JS, Dong A, Dumas A, Feng JA, Ghiabi P, Gibson E, Gilmer J, Goldman B, Green SR, Guie MA, Guilinger JP, Harms N, Herasymenko O, Houliston S, Hutchinson A, Kearnes S, Keefe AD, Kimani SW, Kramer T, Kutera M, Kwak HA, Lento C, Li Y, Liu J, Loup J, Machado RAC, Mulhern CJ, Perveen S, Righetto GL, Riley P, Shrestha S, Sigel EA, Silva M, Sintchak MD, Slakman BL, Taylor RD, Thompson J, Torng W, Underkoffler C, von Rechenberg M, Walsh RT, Watson I, Wilson DJ, Wolf E, Yadav M, Yazdi AK, Zhang J, Zhang Y, Santhakumar V, Edwards AM, Barsyte-Lovejoy D, Schapira M, Brown PJ, Halabelian L, Arrowsmith CH. J Med Chem. 2025 Jan 23;68(2):1092-1112. doi: 10.1021/acs.jmedchem.4c02010. Epub 2024 Nov 4. PubMed 39495097.
Backbone
  Vector backbone: pNLF1-C
  Backbone manufacturer: Promega
  Vector type: Mammalian Expression
  Selectable markers: Hygromycin
Growth in bacteria
  Bacterial resistance: Ampicillin, 100 μg/mL
  Growth temperature: 37°C
  Growth strain: DH5alpha
  Copy number: High Copy
Gene/Insert
  Gene/Insert name: SEC23B:M1-C767
  Species: H. sapiens (human)
  Insert size (bp): 2301
  Mutation: wild type
  Entrez Gene: SEC23B (a.k.a. CDA-II, CDAII, CDAN2, CWS7, HEMPAS, hSec23B)
  Promoter: CMV
  Tag / fusion protein: NanoLuc luciferase (C terminal on insert)
  Cloning method: Ligation Independent Cloning
  Sequencing primers: 5′ ttacagctcttaaggctagag; 3′ agccggctgtctgtcgccag
Resource information
  A portion of this plasmid was derived from a plasmid made by: Mammalian Gene Collection (BC005032)
Terms and licenses: Academic/Nonprofit Terms; Industry Terms: Not Available to Industry
Depositor comments: 5' Cloning Site: EcoR1 (not destroyed), 3' Cloning Site: Xba1 (not destroyed). C terminal tag: srfgpnscrralgssgvftledfvgdwrqtagynldqvleqggvsslfqnlgvsvtpiqrivlsgenglkidihviipyeglsgdqmgqiekifkvvypvddhhfkvilhygtlvidgvtpnmidyfgrpyegiavfdgkkitvtgtlwngnkiiderlinpdgsllfrvtingvtgwrlcerila.
How to cite: pNLF1-C_SEC23B:1-767 was a gift from Cheryl Arrowsmith (Addgene plasmid # 210989 ; http://n2t.net/addgene:210989 ; RRID:Addgene_210989)
