[The description below was written by a language model from this plasmid's Addgene catalogue record and pLannotate feature annotations shown in this document.]
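Description:
pNLF1-C_SEC23B:1-767 is a mammalian expression plasmid of about 8.3 kb built on Promega's pNLF1-C backbone, which is designed for making C-terminal NanoLuc luciferase fusions. It is propagated in E. coli as a high-copy plasmid through a ColE1/pUC-type origin with ampicillin selection (β-lactamase under its own promoter). A ColE1-derived cer site is also present and helps keep the plasmid monomeric. For selection in mammalian cells, an SV40 enhancer/early promoter drives the hygromycin phosphotransferase gene (hph), followed by a synthetic poly(A) signal.

The payload is the wild-type, full-length human SEC23B coding sequence (residues M1 to C767, 2,301 bp), derived from a Mammalian Gene Collection clone and inserted by ligation-independent cloning between retained EcoRI and XbaI sites. SEC23B is a component of the COPII coat that forms transport vesicles from the endoplasmic reticulum. Transcription is driven by the CMV immediate-early enhancer and promoter, followed by a chimeric β-globin/immunoglobulin intron that generally improves expression. A T7 promoter just upstream of the insert could also allow in vitro transcription. The SEC23B reading frame continues through a short linker into human codon-optimized NanoLuc, and an SV40 poly(A) signal lies downstream. Several small annotated fragments (SET1, T7 terminator, large T antigen, M13 ori, bom, tnpA) appear to be backbone remnants or partial matches rather than functional parts.

The construct produces luminescent SEC23B-NanoLuc in transfected cells. The associated publication evaluates the ligandability of WD40 repeat proteins, but the record does not state the specific assay in which this plasmid was used.
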