Features (pLannotate 1.2.2; 20 found; start..end, strand, type, name):
    140..517     +  enhancer       CMV enhancer: human cytomegalovirus immediate early enhancer
    519..718     +  promoter       CMV promoter: human cytomegalovirus (CMV) immediate early promoter
    857..989     +  intron         chimeric intron: chimera between introns from human β-globin and immunoglobulin heavy chain genes
   1033..1051    +  promoter       T7 promoter: promoter for bacteriophage T7 RNA polymerase
   1085..3385    +  CDS            SEC23B: SC23B_HUMAN - Experimental evidence at protein level: Swiss-Prot protein existence level 1. Component of the coat protein complex II (COPII) which promotes the formation of transport vesicles from the endoplasmic reticulum (ER). The coat has two main functions, the physical deformation of the endoplasmic reticulum membrane into vesicles and the selection of cargo molecules for their transport to the Golgi complex. From Homo sapiens (Human).
   3434..3946    +  CDS            Nluc: NanoLuc® luciferase human codon-optimized
   3979..4028    +  CDS            SET1 (fragment): solubility-enhancement tag derived from T7 phage gene 10B
   4036..4055    +  terminator     T7 terminator (fragment): transcription terminator for bacteriophage T7 RNA polymerase
   4077..4198    -  polyA_signal   SV40 poly(A) signal: SV40 polyadenylation signal
   4221..4289    -  CDS            large T antigen (fragment): large T antigen from SV40 (simian virus 40)
   4294..4326    +  rep_origin     M13 ori (fragment): M13 bacteriophage origin of replication; arrow indicates direction of (+) strand synthesis
   4327..4378    -  misc_feature   bom (fragment): basis of mobility region from pBR322
   4443..4800    +  promoter       SV40 promoter: SV40 enhancer and early promoter
   4831..5853    +  CDS            hph: KHYB_ECOLX - Experimental evidence at protein level: Swiss-Prot protein existence level 1. The aminoglycoside phosphotransferases achieve inactivation of their antibiotic substrates by phosphorylation. Only phosphorylates hygromycin and closely related compounds such as demethyl analogs and destomycin. From Escherichia coli.
   5892..5940    +  polyA_signal   poly(A) signal: synthetic polyadenylation signal
   5961..6053    -  CDS            tnpA (fragment): TN5P_ECOLX - Also known as tnp. Experimental evidence at protein level: Swiss-Prot protein existence level 1. Mediates transposition of transposon Tn5 by a 'cut and paste' mechanism. First, the monomeric transposase binds the 19 bp inverted DNA repeats flanking the transposon. Then, dimerization of the DNA- bound transposase creates a synaptic DNA complex. After nicking of the first DNA strand, excision of the transposon proceeds through a series of intermediates. The transposase then mediates the insertion of the transposon at a new site by strand transfer. The activity of the wild- type tran
   6096..6200    +  promoter       AmpR promoter: bla
   6201..7061    +  CDS            AmpR: β-lactamase; bla; confers resistance to ampicillin, carbenicillin, and related antibiotics
   7219..7807    -  rep_origin     ori: high-copy-number ColE1/pMB1/pBR322/pUC origin of replication
   7923..8206    +  misc_feature   cer region: ColE1-derived recombination site that helps to maintain plasmids as monomers
>Addgene plasmid #210989 | pNLF1-C_SEC23B:1-767 | addgene full sequence | sequence record 423328 | Addgene NGS Result
TCAATATTGGCCATTAGCCATATTATTCATTGGTTATATAGCATAAATCAATATTGGCTATTGGCCATTG
CATACGTTGTATCTATATCATAATATGTACATTTATATTGGCTCATGTCCAATATGACCGCCATGTTGGC
ATTGATTATTGACTAGTTATTAATAGTAATCAATTACGGGGTCATTAGTTCATAGCCCATATATGGAGTT
CCGCGTTACATAACTTACGGTAAATGGCCCGCCTGGCTGACCGCCCAACGACCCCCGCCCATTGACGTCA
ATAATGACGTATGTTCCCATAGTAACGCCAATAGGGACTTTCCATTGACGTCAATGGGTGGAGTATTTAC
GGTAAACTGCCCACTTGGCAGTACATCAAGTGTATCATATGCCAAGTCCGCCCCCTATTGACGTCAATGA
CGGTAAATGGCCCGCCTGGCATTATGCCCAGTACATGACCTTACGGGACTTTCCTACTTGGCAGTACATC
TACGTATTAGTCATCGCTATTACCATGGTGATGCGGTTTTGGCAGTACACCAATGGGCGTGGATAGCGGT
TTGACTCACGGGGATTTCCAAGTCTCCACCCCATTGACGTCAATGGGAGTTTGTTTTGGCACCAAAATCA
ACGGGACTTTCCAAAATGTCGTAATAACCCCGCCCCGTTGACGCAAATGGGCGGTAGGCGTGTACGGTGG
GAGGTCTATATAAGCAGAGCTGGTTTAGTGAACCGTCAGATCACTAGAAGCTTTATTGCGGTAGTTTATC
ACAGTTAAATTGCTAACGCAGTCAGTGCTTCTGACACAACAGTCTCGAACTTAAGCTGCAGAAGTTGGTC
GTGAGGCACTGGGCAGGTAAGTATCAAGGTTACAAGACAGGTTTAAGGAGACCAATAGAAACTGGGCTTG
TCGAGACAGAGAAGACTCTTGCGTTTCTGATAGGCACCTATTGGTCTTACTGACATCCACTTTGCCTTTC
TCTCCACAGGTGTCCACTCCCAGTTCAATTACAGCTCTTAAGGCTAGAGTATTAATACGACTCACTATAG
GGCTAGCAAAGCGATCGCTTCCGAATTCGCCACCATGGCGACATACCTGGAGTTCATCCAGCAGAATGAA
GAACGGGATGGTGTGCGTTTTAGTTGGAACGTGTGGCCTTCCAGCCGGCTGGAGGCTACAAGAATGGTTG
TACCCCTGGCTTGTCTCCTTACTCCTTTGAAAGAACGTCCAGACCTACCTCCTGTACAATATGAACCTGT
GCTTTGCAGCAGGCCAACTTGTAAAGCTGTTCTCAACCCACTTTGTCAGGTTGATTATCGAGCAAAACTT
TGGGCCTGTAATTTCTGTTTTCAAAGAAATCAGTTTCCTCCAGCTTATGGAGGCATATCTGAGGTGAATC
AACCTGCCGAATTGATGCCCCAGTTTTCTACAATTGAGTACGTGATACAGCGAGGTGCTCAGTCCCCTCT
GATCTTTCTCTATGTGGTTGACACATGCCTGGAGGAAGATGACCTTCAAGCACTCAAAGAGTCCCTGCAG
ATGTCCCTGAGTCTTCTTCCTCCAGATGCTCTGGTGGGTCTGATCACATTTGGAAGGATGGTGCAGGTTC
ATGAGCTAAGCTGTGAAGGAATCTCCAAAAGTTATGTCTTCCGAGGGACCAAGGATTTAACTGCAAAGCA
AATACAGGATATGTTGGGCCTGACCAAGCCAGCCATGCCCATGCAGCAAGCACGACCTGCACAACCACAG
GAGCACCCTTTTGCTTCAAGCAGATTTCTGCAGCCTGTTCACAAGATTGATATGAACCTCACTGATCTTC
TTGGGGAGCTACAGAGGGACCCATGGCCAGTAACTCAGGGGAAGAGACCTTTGCGATCCACTGGTGTGGC
TTTGTCCATTGCTGTTGGCTTGCTGGAGGGCACTTTTCCAAACACAGGAGCCAGGATCATGCTGTTTACT
GGAGGTCCCCCTACCCAAGGGCCTGGCATGGTGGTTGGAGATGAATTAAAGATTCCTATTCGTTCTTGGC
ATGATATTGAGAAAGATAATGCACGATTCATGAAAAAGGCAACCAAGCACTATGAGATGCTTGCTAATCG
AACAGCTGCAAATGGTCACTGCATTGATATTTATGCTTGTGCCCTTGATCAAACTGGACTTTTGGAGATG
AAGTGTTGTGCAAATCTTACTGGAGGCTACATGGTAATGGGAGATTCTTTCAACACTTCTCTCTTCAAGC
AGACATTCCAAAGAATCTTTACTAAAGATTTTAATGGAGATTTCCGAATGGCATTTGGTGCTACTTTGGA
CGTAAAGACCTCTCGGGAACTGAAGATTGCAGGAGCCATTGGTCCATGCGTATCTCTGAATGTGAAAGGA
CCGTGTGTGTCAGAAAATGAGCTTGGTGTTGGTGGCACGAGTCAGTGGAAAATCTGTGGCCTAGATCCTA
CATCTACACTTGGCATCTATTTTGAAGTTGTCAATCAGCACAACACCCCGATCCCCCAAGGAGGCAGAGG
AGCCATCCAGTTTGTCACGCATTATCAGCACTCCAGCACCCAGAGACGCATCCGCGTGACCACCATCGCC
CGAAATTGGGCAGATGTACAGAGTCAGCTCAGGCACATAGAAGCAGCATTTGACCAGGAGGCTGCGGCAG
TGTTGATGGCACGGCTTGGGGTGTTCCGAGCGGAGTCAGAGGAGGGGCCCGATGTGCTCCGGTGGCTGGA
CCGACAACTCATCCGACTGTGTCAAAAGTTTGGACAGTATAACAAAGAAGACCCCACTTCTTTTAGGTTA
TCAGATTCCTTTTCTCTATATCCTCAGTTTATGTTCCATCTGAGAAGATCTCCATTTCTTCAAGTGTTTA
ACAACAGTCCTGATGAGTCGTCATATTACAGACATCATTTTGCCCGGCAGGACCTGACCCAGTCCCTCAT
CATGATCCAGCCCATTCTCTACTCTTACTCCTTTCATGGGCCACCAGAGCCAGTACTCTTGGATAGCAGC
AGCATTCTAGCTGACAGAATTTTGCTGATGGATACTTTCTTTCAAATTGTCATTTATCTTGGTGAGACCA
TAGCCCAGTGGCGTAAAGCTGGCTACCAGGACATGCCCGAGTATGAAAACTTCAAGCACCTTCTGCAGGC
ACCACTGGATGATGCTCAAGAAATTCTGCAAGCACGCTTCCCGATGCCACGTTACATCAACACGGAGCAT
GGAGGCAGTCAGGCTCGATTCCTTTTGTCCAAAGTGAACCCATCTCAGACACACAATAACCTGTATGCTT
GGGGACAGGAAACTGGAGCACCCATCCTAACTGATGATGTTAGCCTGCAGGTGTTCATGGACCATTTGAA
GAAGCTGGCTGTCTCCAGTGCCTGTTCTAGATTTGGGCCCAATTCCTGCAGGCGAGCTCTCGGCTCGAGC
GGCGTCTTCACACTCGAAGATTTCGTTGGGGACTGGCGACAGACAGCCGGCTACAACCTGGACCAAGTCC
TTGAACAGGGAGGTGTGTCCAGTTTGTTTCAGAATCTCGGGGTGTCCGTAACTCCGATCCAAAGGATTGT
CCTGAGCGGTGAAAATGGGCTGAAGATCGACATCCATGTCATCATCCCGTATGAAGGTCTGAGCGGCGAC
CAAATGGGCCAGATCGAAAAAATTTTTAAGGTGGTGTACCCTGTGGATGATCATCACTTTAAGGTGATCC
TGCACTATGGCACACTGGTAATCGACGGGGTTACGCCGAACATGATCGACTATTTCGGACGGCCGTATGA
AGGCATCGCCGTGTTCGACGGCAAAAAGATCACTGTAACAGGGACCCTGTGGAACGGCAACAAAATTATC
GACGAGCGCCTGATCAACCCCGACGGCTCCCTGCTGTTCCGAGTAACCATCAACGGAGTGACCGGCTGGC
GGCTGTGCGAACGCATTCTGGCGTAAGGCCGCGACTCTAGGGCATGCAAGCTGATCCGGCTGCTAACAAA
GCCCGAAAGGAAGCTGAGTTGGCTGCTGCCACCGCTGAGCAATAACTAGCATAACCCCTTGGGGCGGCCG
CTTCGAGCAGACATGATAAGATACATTGATGAGTTTGGACAAACCACAACTAGAATGCAGTGAAAAAAAT
GCTTTATTTGTGAAATTTGTGATGCTATTGCTTTATTTGTAACCATTATAAGCTGCAATAAACAAGTTAA
CAACAACAATTGCATTCATTTTATGTTTCAGGTTCAGGGGGAGATGTGGGAGGTTTTTTTAAGCAAGTAA
AACCTCTACAAATGTGGTAAAATCGAATTTTAACAAAATATTAACGCTTACAATTTCCTGATGCGGTATT
TTCTCCTTACGCATCTGTGCGGTATTTCACACCGCATACGCGGATCTGCGCAGCACCATGGCCTGAAATA
ACCTCTGAAAGAGGAACTTGGTTAGGTACCTTCTGAGGCGGAAAGAACCAGCTGTGGAATGTGTGTCAGT
TAGGGTGTGGAAAGTCCCCAGGCTCCCCAGCAGGCAGAAGTATGCAAAGCATGCATCTCAATTAGTCAGC
AACCAGGTGTGGAAAGTCCCCAGGCTCCCCAGCAGGCAGAAGTATGCAAAGCATGCATCTCAATTAGTCA
GCAACCATAGTCCCGCCCCTAACTCCGCCCATCCCGCCCCTAACTCCGCCCAGTTCCGCCCATTCTCCGC
CCCATGGCTGACTAATTTTTTTTATTTATGCAGAGGCCGAGGCCGCCTCGGCCTCTGAGCTATTCCAGAA
GTAGTGAGGAGGCTTTTTTGGAGGCCTAGGCTTTTGCAAAAAGCTCGATTCTTCTGACACTAGCGCCACC
ATGAAGAAGCCCGAACTCACCGCTACCAGCGTTGAAAAATTTCTCATCGAGAAGTTCGACAGTGTGAGCG
ACCTGATGCAGTTGTCGGAGGGCGAAGAGAGCCGAGCCTTCAGCTTCGATGTCGGCGGACGCGGCTATGT
ACTGCGGGTGAATAGCTGCGCTGATGGCTTCTACAAAGACCGCTACGTGTACCGCCACTTCGCCAGCGCT
GCACTACCCATCCCCGAAGTGTTGGACATCGGCGAGTTCAGCGAGAGCCTGACATACTGCATCAGTAGAC
GCGCCCAAGGCGTTACTCTCCAAGACCTCCCCGAAACAGAGCTGCCTGCTGTGTTACAGCCTGTCGCCGA
AGCTATGGATGCTATTGCCGCCGCCGACCTCAGTCAAACCAGCGGCTTCGGCCCATTCGGGCCCCAAGGC
ATCGGCCAGTACACAACCTGGCGGGATTTCATTTGCGCCATTGCTGATCCCCATGTCTACCACTGGCAGA
CCGTGATGGACGACACCGTGTCCGCCAGCGTAGCTCAAGCCCTGGACGAACTGATGCTGTGGGCCGAAGA
CTGTCCCGAGGTGCGCCACCTCGTCCATGCCGACTTCGGCAGCAACAACGTCCTGACCGACAACGGCCGC
ATCACCGCCGTAATCGACTGGTCCGAAGCTATGTTCGGGGACAGTCAGTACGAGGTGGCCAACATCTTCT
TCTGGCGGCCCTGGCTGGCTTGCATGGAGCAGCAGACTCGCTACTTCGAGCGCCGGCATCCCGAGCTGGC
CGGCAGCCCTCGTCTGCGAGCCTACATGCTGCGCATCGGCCTGGATCAGCTCTACCAGAGCCTCGTGGAC
GGCAACTTCGACGATGCTGCCTGGGCTCAAGGCCGCTGCGATGCCATCGTCCGCAGCGGGGCCGGCACCG
TCGGTCGCACACAAATCGCTCGCCGGAGCGCAGCCGTATGGACCGACGGCTGCGTCGAGGTGCTGGCCGA
CAGCGGCAACCGCCGGCCCAGTACACGACCGCGCGCTAAGGAGGTAGGTCGAGTTTAGACTCTAGCCATC
ACGATGGCCGCAATAAAATATCTTTATTTTCATTACATCTGTGTGTTGGTTTTTTGTGTGAATCGATAGC
GATAAGGATCCTCTTTGCGCTTGCGTTTTCCCTTGTCCAGATAGCCCAGTAGCTGACATTCATCCGGGGT
CAGCACCGTTTCTGCGGACTGGCTTTCTACGTAATGGTTTCTTAGACGTCAGGTGGCACTTTTCGGGGAA
ATGTGCGCGGAACCCCTATTTGTTTATTTTTCTAAATACATTCAAATATGTATCCGCTCATGAGACAATA
ACCCTGATAAATGCTTCAATAATATTGAAAAAGGAAGAGTATGAGTATTCAACATTTCCGTGTCGCCCTT
ATTCCCTTTTTTGCGGCATTTTGCCTTCCTGTTTTTGCTCACCCAGAAACGCTGGTGAAAGTAAAAGATG
CTGAAGATCAGTTGGGTGCACGAGTGGGTTACATCGAACTGGATCTCAACAGCGGTAAGATCCTTGAGAG
TTTTCGCCCCGAAGAACGTTTTCCAATGATGAGCACTTTCAAAGTTCTGCTATGTGGCGCGGTATTATCC
CGTATTGACGCCGGGCAAGAGCAACTCGGTCGCCGCATACACTATTCTCAGAATGACTTGGTTGAGTACT
CACCAGTCACAGAAAAGCATCTTACGGATGGCATGACAGTAAGAGAATTATGCAGTGCTGCCATAACCAT
GAGTGATAACACTGCGGCCAACTTACTTCTGACAACTATCGGAGGACCGAAGGAGCTAACCGCTTTTTTG
CACAACATGGGGGATCATGTAACTCGCCTTGATCGTTGGGAACCGGAGCTGAATGAAGCCATACCAAACG
ACGAGCGTGACACCACGATGCCTGTAGCAATGGCAACAACGTTGCGCAAACTATTAACTGGCGAACTACT
TACTCTAGCTTCCCGGCAACAATTAATAGACTGGATGGAGGCGGATAAAGTTGCAGGACCACTTCTGCGC
TCGGCCCTTCCGGCTGGCTGGTTTATTGCTGATAAATCTGGAGCCGGTGAGCGTGGGTCTCGCGGTATCA
TTGCAGCACTGGGGCCAGATGGTAAGCCCTCCCGTATCGTAGTTATCTACACGACGGGGAGTCAGGCAAC
TATGGATGAACGAAATAGACAGATCGCTGAGATAGGTGCCTCACTGATTAAGCATTGGTAATTCGAAATG
ACCGACCAAGCGACGCCCAACCGGTATCAGCTCACTCAAAGGCGGTAATACGGTTATCCACAGAATCAGG
GGATAACGCAGGAAAGAACATGTGAGCAAAAGGCCAGCAAAAGGCCAGGAACCGTAAAAAGGCCGCGTTG
CTGGCGTTTTTCCATAGGCTCCGCCCCCCTGACGAGCATCACAAAAATCGACGCTCAAGTCAGAGGTGGC
GAAACCCGACAGGACTATAAAGATACCAGGCGTTTCCCCCTGGAAGCTCCCTCGTGCGCTCTCCTGTTCC
GACCCTGCCGCTTACCGGATACCTGTCCGCCTTTCTCCCTTCGGGAAGCGTGGCGCTTTCTCATAGCTCA
CGCTGTAGGTATCTCAGTTCGGTGTAGGTCGTTCGCTCCAAGCTGGGCTGTGTGCACGAACCCCCCGTTC
AGCCCGACCGCTGCGCCTTATCCGGTAACTATCGTCTTGAGTCCAACCCGGTAAGACACGACTTATCGCC
ACTGGCAGCAGCCACTGGTAACAGGATTAGCAGAGCGAGGTATGTAGGCGGTGCTACAGAGTTCTTGAAG
TGGTGGCCTAACTACGGCTACACTAGAAGGACAGTATTTGGTATCTGCGCTCTGCTGAAGCCAGTTACCT
TCGGAAAAAGAGTTGGTAGCTCTTGATCCGGCAAACAAACCACCGCTGGTAGCGGTGGTTTTTTTGTTTG
CAAGCAGCAGATTACGCGCAGAAAAAAAGGATTTCAAGAAGATCCTTTGATCTTTTCTACGGGGTCTGAC
GCTCAGTGGAACGAAAACTCACGTTAAGGGATTTTGGTCATGAGATTATCAAAAAGGATCTTCACCTAGA
TCCTTTTATAGTCCGGAAATACAGGAACGCACGCTGGATGGCCCTTCGCTGGGATGGTGAAACCATGAAA
AATGGCAGCTTCAGTGGATTAAGTGGGGGTAATGTGGCCTGTACCCTCTGGTTGCATAGGTATTCATACG
GTTAAAATTTATCAGGCGCGATTGCGGCAGTTTTTCGGGTGGTTTGTTGCCATTTTTACCTGTCTGCTGC
CGTGATCGCGCTGAACGCGTTTTAGCGGTGCGTACAATTAAGGGATTATGGTAAATCCACTTACTGTCTG
CCCTCGTAGCCATCGAGATAAACCGCAGTACTCCGGCCACGATGCGTCCGGCGTAGAGGATCGAGATCT
