>Addgene plasmid #210989 | pNLF1-C_SEC23B:1-767 | depositor partial sequence | sequence record 411458 | Insert sequence
ATGGCGACATACCTGGAGTTCATCCAGCAGAATGAAGAACGGGATGGTGTGCGTTTTAGTTGGAACGTGT
GGCCTTCCAGCCGGCTGGAGGCTACAAGAATGGTTGTACCCCTGGCTTGTCTCCTTACTCCTTTGAAAGA
ACGTCCAGACCTACCTCCTGTACAATATGAACCTGTGCTTTGCAGCAGGCCAACTTGTAAAGCTGTTCTC
AACCCACTTTGTCAGGTTGATTATCGAGCAAAACTTTGGGCCTGTAATTTCTGTTTTCAAAGAAATCAGT
TTCCTCCAGCTTATGGAGGCATATCTGAGGTGAATCAACCTGCCGAATTGATGCCCCAGTTTTCTACAAT
TGAGTACGTGATACAGCGAGGTGCTCAGTCCCCTCTGATCTTTCTCTATGTGGTTGACACATGCCTGGAG
GAAGATGACCTTCAAGCACTCAAAGAGTCCCTGCAGATGTCCCTGAGTCTTCTTCCTCCAGATGCTCTGG
TGGGTCTGATCACATTTGGAAGGATGGTGCAGGTTCATGAGCTAAGCTGTGAAGGAATCTCCAAAAGTTA
TGTCTTCCGAGGGACCAAGGATTTAACTGCAAAGCAAATACAGGATATGTTGGGCCTGACCAAGCCAGCC
ATGCCCATGCAGCAAGCACGACCTGCACAACCACAGGAGCACCCTTTTGCTTCAAGCAGATTTCTGCAGC
CTGTTCACAAGATTGATATGAACCTCACTGATCTTCTTGGGGAGCTACAGAGGGACCCATGGCCAGTAAC
TCAGGGGAAGAGACCTTTGCGATCCACTGGTGTGGCTTTGTCCATTGCTGTTGGCTTGCTGGAGGGCACT
TTTCCAAACACAGGAGCCAGGATCATGCTGTTTACTGGAGGTCCCCCTACCCAAGGGCCTGGCATGGTGG
TTGGAGATGAATTAAAGATTCCTATTCGTTCTTGGCATGATATTGAGAAAGATAATGCACGATTCATGAA
AAAGGCAACCAAGCACTATGAGATGCTTGCTAATCGAACAGCTGCAAATGGTCACTGCATTGATATTTAT
GCTTGTGCCCTTGATCAAACTGGACTTTTGGAGATGAAGTGTTGTGCAAATCTTACTGGAGGCTACATGG
TAATGGGAGATTCTTTCAACACTTCTCTCTTCAAGCAGACATTCCAAAGAATCTTTACTAAAGATTTTAA
TGGAGATTTCCGAATGGCATTTGGTGCTACTTTGGACGTAAAGACCTCTCGGGAACTGAAGATTGCAGGA
GCCATTGGTCCATGCGTATCTCTGAATGTGAAAGGACCGTGTGTGTCAGAAAATGAGCTTGGTGTTGGTG
GCACGAGTCAGTGGAAAATCTGTGGCCTAGATCCTACATCTACACTTGGCATCTATTTTGAAGTTGTCAA
TCAGCACAACACCCCGATCCCCCAAGGAGGCAGAGGAGCCATCCAGTTTGTCACGCATTATCAGCACTCC
AGCACCCAGAGACGCATCCGCGTGACCACCATCGCCCGAAATTGGGCAGATGTACAGAGTCAGCTCAGGC
ACATAGAAGCAGCATTTGACCAGGAGGCTGCGGCAGTGTTGATGGCACGGCTTGGGGTGTTCCGAGCGGA
GTCAGAGGAGGGGCCCGATGTGCTCCGGTGGCTGGACCGACAACTCATCCGACTGTGTCAAAAGTTTGGA
CAGTATAACAAAGAAGACCCCACTTCTTTTAGGTTATCAGATTCCTTTTCTCTATATCCTCAGTTTATGT
TCCATCTGAGAAGATCTCCATTTCTTCAAGTGTTTAACAACAGTCCTGATGAGTCGTCATATTACAGACA
TCATTTTGCCCGGCAGGACCTGACCCAGTCCCTCATCATGATCCAGCCCATTCTCTACTCTTACTCCTTT
CATGGGCCACCAGAGCCAGTACTCTTGGATAGCAGCAGCATTCTAGCTGACAGAATTTTGCTGATGGATA
CTTTCTTTCAAATTGTCATTTATCTTGGTGAGACCATAGCCCAGTGGCGTAAAGCTGGCTACCAGGACAT
GCCCGAGTATGAAAACTTCAAGCACCTTCTGCAGGCACCACTGGATGATGCTCAAGAAATTCTGCAAGCA
CGCTTCCCGATGCCACGTTACATCAACACGGAGCATGGAGGCAGTCAGGCTCGATTCCTTTTGTCCAAAG
TGAACCCATCTCAGACACACAATAACCTGTATGCTTGGGGACAGGAAACTGGAGCACCCATCCTAACTGA
TGATGTTAGCCTGCAGGTGTTCATGGACCATTTGAAGAAGCTGGCTGTCTCCAGTGCCTGT
